Addgene plasmid #194564: pRK5-mEGFP-HMGB3-WT
Purpose: Mammalian Expression of mEGFP-HMGB3 WT Fusion Protein
Depositing lab: Denes Hnisz. Publication: Aberrant phase separation and nucleolar dysfunction in rare genetic diseases. Mensah MA, Niskanen H, Magalhaes AP, Basu S, Kircher M, Sczakiel HL, Reiter AMV, Elsner J, Meinecke P, Biskup S, Chung BHY, Dombrowsky G, Eckmann-Scholz C, Hitz MP, Hoischen A, Holterhus PM, Hulsemann W, Kahrizi K, Kalscheuer VM, Kan A, Krumbiegel M, Kurth I, Leubner J, Longardt AC, Moritz JD, Najmabadi H, Skipalova K, Snijders Blok L, Tzschach A, Wiedersberg E, Zenker M, Garcia-Cabau C, Buschow R, Salvatella X, Kraushar ML, Mundlos S, Caliebe A, Spielmann M, Horn D, Hnisz D. Nature. 2023 Feb;614(7948):564-571. doi: 10.1038/s41586-022-05682-1. Epub 2023 Feb 8. PubMed 36755093.
Backbone
  Vector backbone: pRK5
  Vector type: Mammalian Expression
Growth in bacteria
  Bacterial resistance: Ampicillin, 100 μg/mL
  Growth temperature: 37°C
  Growth strain: DH5alpha
  Copy number: High Copy
Gene/Insert
  Gene/Insert name: HMGB3
  Species: H. sapiens (human)
  Entrez Gene: HMGB3 (a.k.a. HMG4, HMG2A, MGC90319)
  Tag / fusion protein: mEGFP (N terminal on insert)
  Cloning method: Gibson Cloning
Terms and licenses: Academic/Nonprofit Terms; Industry Terms: Not Available to Industry
How to cite: pRK5-mEGFP-HMGB3-WT was a gift from Denes Hnisz (Addgene plasmid # 194564 ; http://n2t.net/addgene:194564 ; RRID:Addgene_194564)
