[The description below was written by a language model from this plasmid's Addgene catalogue record and pLannotate feature annotations shown in this document.]
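Description:
pRK5-mEGFP-HMGB3-WT is a mammalian expression plasmid of about 6 kb, built on the pRK5 backbone, that produces wild-type human HMGB3 fused at its N terminus to monomeric EGFP. It is propagated in E. coli as a high-copy plasmid through a ColE1/pUC-type origin and is selected with ampicillin via the β-lactamase gene and its native promoter. An M13 phage origin is also present. The short annotated pieces of lacZα, lacI, rop, bom and the lac promoter/operator are backbone remnants rather than functional modules. No mammalian selection marker is annotated. An SV40 enhancer/early promoter sits downstream of the expression cassette and is followed only by a lacZα fragment, so the plasmid appears suited mainly to transient transfection.

Expression is driven by the human cytomegalovirus immediate-early enhancer and promoter, followed by a fragment of CMV intron A, an SP6 phage promoter, and a short match to an immunoglobulin heavy-chain signal sequence. These are characteristic pRK5 leader elements, and the signal-sequence match is only a partial hit. The fluorescent protein coding region was labelled by the automated annotation as a SiriusGFP fragment, which is consistent with the closely related mEGFP named in the catalogue. It is followed almost immediately by the HMGB3 coding sequence, and the insert was assembled by Gibson cloning. An SV40 polyadenylation signal terminates the transcript.

HMGB3 is a chromatin-associated, DNA-bending high-mobility-group protein. The GFP fusion allows its localisation and behaviour to be followed in live or fixed mammalian cells. The associated study concerns aberrant phase separation and nucleolar dysfunction in rare genetic diseases, so this construct presumably serves as the wild-type reference for disease-associated variants.
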