Features (pLannotate 1.2.2; 21 found; start..end, strand, type, name):
     14..393     +  enhancer       CMV enhancer: human cytomegalovirus immediate early enhancer
    394..597     +  promoter       CMV promoter: human cytomegalovirus (CMV) immediate early promoter
    733..776     +  intron         CMV intron (fragment): modified intron A from human cytomegalovirus
    828..846     +  promoter       SP6 promoter: promoter for bacteriophage SP6 RNA polymerase
    850..887     +  CDS            IgH signal sequence (fragment): signal sequence from the mouse immunoglobulin heavy chain variable region
    939..1653    +  CDS            SiriusGFP (fragment): enhanced GFP (EGFP) derivative that exhibits robust folding and enhanced photostability (Zhong et al., 2019) mammalian codon-optimized
   1659..2204    +  CDS            HMGB3 (fragment): HMGB3_HUMAN - Also known as HMG2A, HMG4. Experimental evidence at protein level: Swiss-Prot protein existence level 1. Multifunctional protein with various roles in different cellular compartments. May act in a redox sensitive manner. Associates with chromatin and binds DNA with a preference to non-canonical DNA structures such as single-stranded DNA. Can bent DNA and enhance DNA flexibility by looping thus providing a mechanism to promote activities on various gene promoters (By similarity). Proposed to be involved in the innate immune response to nucleic acids by acting as a cytoplasmic prom
   2295..2429    +  polyA_signal   SV40 poly(A) signal: SV40 polyadenylation signal
   2498..2855    +  promoter       SV40 promoter: SV40 enhancer and early promoter
   2874..3028    +  CDS            lacZα (fragment): LacZα fragment of β-galactosidase; lacZ fragment
   3034..3085    -  misc_feature   bom (fragment): basis of mobility region from pBR322
   3104..3484    +  rep_origin     M13 ori (sequence partly withheld): M13 bacteriophage origin of replication; arrow indicates direction of (+) strand synthesis
   3560..3609    -  misc_feature   bom (fragment): basis of mobility region from pBR322
   3711..3746    -  CDS            rop (fragment): Rop protein, which maintains plasmids at low copy number; rop
   3841..3945    +  promoter       AmpR promoter: bla
   3946..4806    +  CDS            AmpR: β-lactamase; bla; confers resistance to ampicillin, carbenicillin, and related antibiotics
   4977..5565    +  rep_origin     ori: high-copy-number ColE1/pMB1/pBR322/pUC origin of replication
   5748..5840    +  CDS            lacI (fragment): lac repressor; lacI; The lac repressor binds to the lac operator to inhibit transcription in E. coli. This inhibition can be relieved by adding lactose or isopropyl-β-D-thiogalactopyranoside (IPTG).
   5853..5874    +  protein_bind   CAP binding site: CAP binding activates transcription in the presence of cAMP. E. coli catabolite activator protein
   5889..5919    +  promoter       lac promoter: promoter for the E. coli lac operon
   5927..5943    +  protein_bind   lac operator: The lac repressor binds to the lac operator to inhibit transcription in E. coli. This inhibition can be relieved by adding lactose or isopropyl-β-D-thiogalactopyranoside (IPTG). lac repressor encoded by lacI
>Addgene plasmid #194564 | pRK5-mEGFP-HMGB3-WT | addgene full sequence | sequence record 385201 | Addgene NGS Result
TTCGAGCTCGCCCGACATTGATTATTGACTAGTTATTAATAGTAATCAATTACGGGGTCATTAGTTCATA
GCCCATATATGGAGTTCCGCGTTACATAACTTACGGTAAATGGCCCGCCTGGCTGACCGCCCAACGACCC
CCGCCCATTGACGTCAATAATGACGTATGTTCCCATAGTAACGCCAATAGGGACTTTCCATTGACGTCAA
TGGGTGGAGTATTTACGGTAAACTGCCCACTTGGCAGTACATCAAGTGTATCATATGCCAAGTACGCCCC
CTATTGACGTCAATGACGGTAAATGGCCCGCCTGGCATTATGCCCAGTACATGACCTTATGGGACTTTCC
TACTTGGCAGTACATCTACGTATTAGTCATCGCTATTACCATGGTGATGCGGTTTTGGCAGTACATCAAT
GGGCGTGGATAGCGGTTTGACTCACGGGGATTTCCAAGTCTCCACCCCATTGACGTCAATGGGAGTTTGT
TTTGGCACCAAAATCAACGGGACTTTCCAAAATGTCGTAACAACTCCGCCCCATTGACGCAAATGGGCGG
TAGGCGTGTACGGTGGGAGGTCTATATAAGCAGAGCTCGTTTAGTGAACCGTCAGATCGCCTGGAGACGC
CATCCACGCTGTTTTGACCTCCATAGAAGACACCGGGACCGATCCAGCCTCCGCGGCCGGGAACGGTGCA
TTGGAACGCGGATTCCCCGTGCCAAGAGTGACGTAAGTACCGCCTATAGAGTCTATAGGCCCACCCCCTT
GGCTTCGTTAGAACGCGGCTACAATTAATACATAACCTTATGTATCATACACATACGATTTAGGTGACAC
TATAGAATAACATCCACTTTGCCTTTCTCTCCACAGGTGTCCACTCCCAGGTCCAACTGCACCTCGGTTC
TATCGATTGAATTCGTACCGGTGCCACCATGGTGAGCAAGGGCGAGGAGCTGTTCACCGGGGTGGTGCCC
ATCCTGGTCGAGCTGGACGGCGACGTAAACGGCCACAAGTTCAGCGTGCGCGGCGAGGGCGAGGGCGATG
CCACCAACGGCAAGCTGACCCTGAAGTTCATCTGCACCACCGGCAAGCTGCCCGTGCCCTGGCCCACCCT
CGTGACCACCCTGACCTACGGCGTGCAGTGCTTCAGCCGCTACCCCGACCACATGAAGCAGCACGACTTC
TTCAAGTCCGCCATGCCCGAAGGCTACGTCCAGGAGCGCACCATCTCCTTCAAGGACGACGGCACCTACA
AGACCCGCGCCGAGGTGAAGTTCGAGGGCGACACCCTGGTGAACCGCATCGAGCTGAAGGGCATCGACTT
CAAGGAGGACGGCAACATCCTGGGGCACAAGCTGGAGTACAACTTCAACAGCCACAACGTCTATATCACG
GCCGACAAGCAGAAGAACGGCATCAAGGCGAACTTCAAGATCCGCCACAACGTCGAGGACGGCAGCGTGC
AGCTCGCCGACCACTACCAGCAGAACACCCCCATCGGCGACGGCCCCGTGCTGCTGCCCGACAACCACTA
CCTGAGCACCCAGTCCAAGCTGAGCAAAGACCCCAACGAGAAGCGCGATCACATGGTCCTGCTGGAGTTC
GTGACCGCCGCCGGGATCACTCTCGGCATGGACGAGCTGTACACGGCGATGGCTAAAGGTGACCCCAAGA
AACCAAAGGGCAAGATGTCCGCTTATGCCTTCTTTGTGCAGACATGCAGAGAAGAACATAAGAAGAAAAA
CCCAGAGGTCCCTGTCAATTTTGCGGAATTTTCCAAGAAGTGCTCTGAGAGGTGGAAGACGATGTCCGGG
AAAGAGAAATCTAAATTTGATGAAATGGCAAAGGCAGATAAAGTGCGCTATGATCGGGAAATGAAGGATT
ATGGACCAGCTAAGGGAGGCAAGAAGAAGAAGGATCCTAATGCTCCCAAAAGGCCACCGTCTGGATTCTT
CCTGTTCTGTTCAGAATTCCGCCCCAAGATCAAATCCACAAACCCCGGCATCTCTATTGGAGACGTGGCA
AAAAAGCTGGGTGAGATGTGGAATAATTTAAATGACAGTGAAAAGCAGCCTTACATCACTAAGGCGGCAA
AGCTGAAGGAGAAGTATGAGAAGGATGTTGCTGACTATAAGTCGAAAGGAAAGTTTGATGGTGCAAAGGG
TCCTGCTAAAGTTGCCCGGAAAAAGGTGGAAGAGGAAGATGAAGAAGAGGAGGAAGAGGAGGAGGAAGAA
GAGGAAGAAGAGGATGAATAAAGTCGACCTGCAGAAGCTTGGCCGCCATGGCCCAACTTGTTTATTGCAG
CTTATAATGGTTACAAATAAAGCAATAGCATCACAAATTTCACAAATAAAGCATTTTTTTCACTGCATTC
TAGTTGTGGTTTGTCCAAACTCATCAATGTATCTTATCATGTCTGGATCGGGAATTAATTCGGCGCAGCA
CCATGGCCTGAAATAACCTCTGAAAGAGGAACTTGGTTAGGTACCTTCTGAGGCGGAAAGAACCAGCTGT
GGAATGTGTGTCAGTTAGGGTGTGGAAAGTCCCCAGGCTCCCCAGCAGGCAGAAGTATGCAAAGCATGCA
TCTCAATTAGTCAGCAACCAGGTGTGGAAAGTCCCCAGGCTCCCCAGCAGGCAGAAGTATGCAAAGCATG
CATCTCAATTAGTCAGCAACCATAGTCCCGCCCCTAACTCCGCCCATCCCGCCCCTAACTCCGCCCAGTT
CCGCCCATTCTCCGCCCCATGGCTGACTAATTTTTTTTATTTATGCAGAGGCCGAGGCCGCCTCGGCCTC
TGAGCTATTCCAGAAGTAGTGAGGAGGCTTTTTTGGAGGCCTAGGCTTTTGCAAAAAGCTGTTAACAGCT
TGGCACTGGCCGTCGTTTTACAACGTCGTGACTGGGAAAACCCTGGCGTTACCCAACTTAATCGCCTTGC
AGCACATCCCCCTTTCGCCAGCTGGCGTAATAGCGAAGAGGCCCGCACCGATCGCCCTTCCCAACAGTTG
CGCAGCCTGAATGGCGAATGGCGCCTGATGCGGTATTTTCTCCTTACGCATCTGTGCGGTATTTCACACC
GCATA
[142 nt withheld, positions 3086-3227]
C
[141 nt withheld, positions 3229-3369]
CCTTTGACGTTGGAGTCCACGTTCTTT
[37 nt withheld, positions 3397-3433]
ACCCTATCTCGGGCTATTCTTTTGATTTATAAGGGATTTTGCCGATTTCGGCCTATTGGTTAAAAAATGA
GCTGATTTAACAAAAATTTAACGCGAATTTTAACAAAATATTAACGTTTACAATTTTATGGTGCACTCTC
AGTACAATCTGCTCTGATGCCGCATAGTTAAGCCAGCCCCGACACCCGCCAACACCCGCTGACGCGCCCT
GACGGGCTTGTCTGCTCCCGGCATCCGCTTACAGACAAGCTGTGACCGTCTCCGGGAGCTGCATGTGTCA
GAGGTTTTCACCGTCATCACCGAAACGCGCGAGACGAAAGGGCCTCGTGATACGCCTATTTTTATAGGTT
AATGTCATGATAATAATGGTTTCTTAGACGTCAGGTGGCACTTTTCGGGGAAATGTGCGCGGAACCCCTA
TTTGTTTATTTTTCTAAATACATTCAAATATGTATCCGCTCATGAGACAATAACCCTGATAAATGCTTCA
ATAATATTGAAAAAGGAAGAGTATGAGTATTCAACATTTCCGTGTCGCCCTTATTCCCTTTTTTGCGGCA
TTTTGCCTTCCTGTTTTTGCTCACCCAGAAACGCTGGTGAAAGTAAAAGATGCTGAAGATCAGTTGGGTG
CACGAGTGGGTTACATCGAACTGGATCTCAACAGCGGTAAGATCCTTGAGAGTTTTCGCCCCGAAGAACG
TTTTCCAATGATGAGCACTTTTAAAGTTCTGCTATGTGGCGCGGTATTATCCCGTATTGACGCCGGGCAA
GAGCAACTCGGTCGCCGCATACACTATTCTCAGAATGACTTGGTTGAGTACTCACCAGTCACAGAAAAGC
ATCTTACGGATGGCATGACAGTAAGAGAATTATGCAGTGCTGCCATAACCATGAGTGATAACACTGCGGC
CAACTTACTTCTGACAACGATCGGAGGACCGAAGGAGCTAACCGCTTTTTTGCACAACATGGGGGATCAT
GTAACTCGCCTTGATCGTTGGGAACCGGAGCTGAATGAAGCCATACCAAACGACGAGCGTGACACCACGA
TGCCTGTAGCAATGGCAACAACGTTGCGCAAACTATTAACTGGCGAACTACTTACTCTAGCTTCCCGGCA
ACAATTAATAGACTGGATGGAGGCGGATAAAGTTGCAGGACCACTTCTGCGCTCGGCCCTTCCGGCTGGC
TGGTTTATTGCTGATAAATCTGGAGCCGGTGAGCGTGGGTCTCGCGGTATCATTGCAGCACTGGGGCCAG
ATGGTAAGCCCTCCCGTATCGTAGTTATCTACACGACGGGGAGTCAGGCAACTATGGATGAACGAAATAG
ACAGATCGCTGAGATAGGTGCCTCACTGATTAAGCATTGGTAACTGTCAGACCAAGTTTACTCATATATA
CTTTAGATTGATTTAAAACTTCATTTTTAATTTAAAAGGATCTAGGTGAAGATCCTTTTTGATAATCTCA
TGACCAAAATCCCTTAACGTGAGTTTTCGTTCCACTGAGCGTCAGACCCCGTAGAAAAGATCAAAGGATC
TTCTTGAGATCCTTTTTTTCTGCGCGTAATCTGCTGCTTGCAAACAAAAAAACCACCGCTACCAGCGGTG
GTTTGTTTGCCGGATCAAGAGCTACCAACTCTTTTTCCGAAGGTAACTGGCTTCAGCAGAGCGCAGATAC
CAAATACTGTTCTTCTAGTGTAGCCGTAGTTAGGCCACCACTTCAAGAACTCTGTAGCACCGCCTACATA
CCTCGCTCTGCTAATCCTGTTACCAGTGGCTGCTGCCAGTGGCGATAAGTCGTGTCTTACCGGGTTGGAC
TCAAGACGATAGTTACCGGATAAGGCGCAGCGGTCGGGCTGAACGGGGGGTTCGTGCACACAGCCCAGCT
TGGAGCGAACGACCTACACCGAACTGAGATACCTACAGCGTGAGCTATGAGAAAGCGCCACGCTTCCCGA
AGGGAGAAAGGCGGACAGGTATCCGGTAAGCGGCAGGGTCGGAACAGGAGAGCGCACGAGGGAGCTTCCA
GGGGGAAACGCCTGGTATCTTTATAGTCCTGTCGGGTTTCGCCACCTCTGACTTGAGCGTCGATTTTTGT
GATGCTCGTCAGGGGGGCGGAGCCTATGGAAAAACGCCAGCAACGCGGCCTTTTTACGGTTCCTGGCCTT
TTGCTGGCCTTTTGCTCACATGTTCTTTCCTGCGTTATCCCCTGATTCTGTGGATAACCGTATTACCGCC
TTTGAGTGAGCTGATACCGCTCGCCGCAGCCGAACGACCGAGCGCAGCGAGTCAGTGAGCGAGGAAGCGG
AAGAGCGCCCAATACGCAAACCGCCTCTCCCCGCGCGTTGGCCGATTCATTAATGCAGCTGGCACGACAG
GTTTCCCGACTGGAAAGCGGGCAGTGAGCGCAACGCAATTAATGTGAGTTAGCTCACTCATTAGGCACCC
CAGGCTTTACACTTTATGCTTCCGGCTCGTATGTTGTGTGGAATTGTGAGCGGATAACAATTTCACACAG
GAAACAGCTATGACATGATTACGAATTAA
